>Addgene plasmid #75570 | MYO3B gRNA (BRDN0001145615) | addgene full sequence | sequence record 184136 | Addgene Assembled Sequence
CCCGGGTGCAAAGATGGATAAAGTTTTAAACAGAGAGGAATCTTTGCAGCTAATGGACCTTCTAGGTCTT
GAAAGGAGTGGGAATTGGCTCCGGTGCCCGTCAGTGGGCAGAGCGCACATCGCCCACAGTCCCCGAGAAG
TTGGGGGGAGGGGTCGGCAATTGATCCGGTGCCTAGAGAAGGTGGCGCGGGGTAAACTGGGAAAGTGATG
TCGTGTACTGGCTCCGCCTTTTTCCCGAGGGTGGGGGAGAACCGTATATAAGTGCAGTAGTCGCCGTGAA
CGTTCTTTTTCGCAACGGGTTTGCCGCCAGAACACAGGTAAGTGCCGTGTGTGGTTCCCGCGGGCCTGGC
CTCTTTACGGGTTATGGCCCTTGCGTGCCTTGAATTACTTCCACCTGGCTGCAGTACGTGATTCTTGATC
CCGAGCTTCGGGTTGGAAGTGGGTGGGAGAGTTCGAGGCCTTGCGCTTAAGGAGCCCCTTCGCCTCGTGC
TTGAGTTGAGGCCTGGCCTGGGCGCTGGGGCCGCCGCGTGCGAATCTGGTGGCACCTTCGCGCCTGTCTC
GCTGCTTTCGATAAGTCTCTAGCCATTTAAAATTTTTGATGACCTGCTGCGACGCTTTTTTTCTGGCAAG
ATAGTCTTGTAAATGCGGGCCAAGATCTGCACACTGGTATTTCGGTTTTTGGGGCCGCGGGCGGCGACGG
GGCCCGTGCGTCCCAGCGCACATGTTCGGCGAGGCGGGGCCTGCGAGCGCGGCCACCGAGAATCGGACGG
GGGTAGTCTCAAGCTGGCCGGCCTGCTCTGGTGCCTGGCCTCGCGCCGCCGTGTATCGCCCCGCCCTGGG
CGGCAAGGCTGGCCCGGTCGGCACCAGTTGCGTGAGCGGAAAGATGGCCGCTTCCCGGCCCTGCTGCAGG
GAGCTCAAAATGGAGGACGCGGCGCTCGGGAGAGCGGGCGGGTGAGTCACCCACACAAAGGAAAAGGGCC
TTTCCGTCCTCAGCCGTCGCTTCATGTGACTCCACGGAGTACCGGGCGCCGTCCAGGCACCTCGATTAGT
TCTCGAGCTTTTGGAGTACGTCGTCTTTAGGTTGGGGGGAGGGGTTTTATGCGATGGAGTTTCCCCACAC
TGAGTGGGTGGAGACTGAAGTTAGGCCAGCTTGGCACTTGATGTAATTCTCCTTGGAATTTGCCCTTTTT
GAGTTTGGATCTTGGTTCATTCTCAAGCCTCAGACAGTGGTTCAAAGTTTTTTTCTTCCATTTCAGGTGT
CGTGACGTACGGCCACCATGACCGAGTACAAGCCCACGGTGCGCCTCGCCACCCGCGACGACGTCCCCAG
GGCCGTACGCACCCTCGCCGCCGCGTTCGCCGACTACCCCGCCACGCGCCACACCGTCGATCCGGACCGC
CACATCGAGCGGGTCACCGAGCTGCAAGAACTCTTCCTCACGCGCGTCGGGCTCGACATCGGCAAGGTGT
GGGTCGCGGACGACGGCGCCGCCGTGGCGGTCTGGACCACGCCGGAGAGCGTCGAAGCGGGGGCGGTGTT
CGCCGAGATCGGCCCGCGCATGGCCGAGTTGAGCGGTTCCCGGCTGGCCGCGCAGCAACAGATGGAAGGC
CTCCTGGCGCCGCACCGGCCCAAGGAGCCCGCGTGGTTCCTGGCCACCGTCGGAGTCTCGCCCGACCACC
AGGGCAAGGGTCTGGGCAGCGCCGTCGTGCTCCCCGGAGTGGAGGCGGCCGAGCGCGCCGGGGTGCCCGC
CTTCCTGGAGACCTCCGCGCCCCGCAACCTCCCCTTCTACGAGCGGCTCGGCTTCACCGTCACCGCCGAC
GTCGAGGTGCCCGAAGGACCGCGCACCTGGTGCATGACCCGCAAGCCCGGTGCCTGAACGCGTTAAGTCG
ACAATCAACCTCTGGATTACAAAATTTGTGAAAGATTGACTGGTATTCTTAACTATGTTGCTCCTTTTAC
GCTATGTGGATACGCTGCTTTAATGCCTTTGTATCATGCTATTGCTTCCCGTATGGCTTTCATTTTCTCC
TCCTTGTATAAATCCTGGTTGCTGTCTCTTTATGAGGAGTTGTGGCCCGTTGTCAGGCAACGTGGCGTGG
TGTGCACTGTGTTTGCTGACGCAACCCCCACTGGTTGGGGCATTGCCACCACCTGTCAGCTCCTTTCCGG
GACTTTCGCTTTCCCCCTCCCTATTGCCACGGCGGAACTCATCGCCGCCTGCCTTGCCCGCTGCTGGACA
GGGGCTCGGCTGTTGGGCACTGACAATTCCGTGGTGTTGTCGGGGAAATCATCGTCCTTTCCTTGGCTGC
TCGCCTGTGTTGCCACCTGGATTCTGCGCGGGACGTCCTTCTGCTACGTCCCTTCGGCCCTCAATCCAGC
GGACCTTCCTTCCCGCGGCCTGCTGCCGGCTCTGCGGCCTCTTCCGCGTCTTCGCCTTCGCCCTCAGACG
AGTCGGATCTCCCTTTGGGCCGCCTCCCCGCGTCGACTTTAAGACCAATGACTTACAAGGCAGCTGTAGA
TCTTAGCCACTTTTTAAAAGAAAAGGGGGGACTGGAAGGGCTAATTCACTCCCAACGAAGACAAGATCTG
CTTTTTGCTTGTACTGGGTCTCTCTGGTTAGACCAGATCTGAGCCTGGGAGCTCTCTGGCTAACTAGGGA
ACCCACTGCTTAAGCCTCAATAAAGCTTGCCTTGAGTGCTTCAAGTAGTGTGTGCCCGTCTGTTGTGTGA
CTCTGGTAACTAGAGATCCCTCAGACCCTTTTAGTCAGTGTGGAAAATCTCTAGCAGTACGTATAGTAGT
TCATGTCATCTTATTATTCAGTATTTATAACTTGCAAAGAAATGAATATCAGAGAGTGAGAGGAACTTGT
TTATTGCAGCTTATAATGGTTACAAATAAAGCAATAGCATCACAAATTTCACAAATAAAGCATTTTTTTC
ACTGCATTCTAGTTGTGGTTTGTCCAAACTCATCAATGTATCTTATCATGTCTGGCTCTAGCTATCCCGC
CCCTAACTCCGCCCATCCCGCCCCTAACTCCGCCCAGTTCCGCCCATTCTCCGCCCCATGGCTGACTAAT
TTTTTTTATTTATGCAGAGGCCGAGGCCGCCTCGGCCTCTGAGCTATTCCAGAAGTAGTGAGGAGGCTTT
TTTGGAGGCCTAGGGACGTACCCAATTCGCCCTATAGTGAGTCGTATTACGCGCGCTCACTGGCCGTCGT
TTTACAACGTCGTGACTGGGAAAACCCTGGCGTTACCCAACTTAATCGCCTTGCAGCACATCCCCCTTTC
GCCAGCTGGCGTAATAGCGAAGAGGCCCGCACCGATCGCCCTTCCCAACAGTTGCGCAGCCTGAATGGCG
AATGGG
[124 nt withheld, positions 3367-3490]
C
[91 nt withheld, positions 3492-3582]
A
[49 nt withheld, positions 3584-3632]
CCTTTGACGTTGGAGTCCACGTTCTTT
[37 nt withheld, positions 3660-3696]
ACCCTATCTCGGTCTATTCTTTTGATTTATAAGGGATTTTGCCGATTTCGGCCTATTGGTTAAAAAATGA
GCTGATTTAACAAAAATTTAACGCGAATTTTAACAAAATATTAACGCTTACAATTTAGGTGGCACTTTTC
GGGGAAATGTGCGCGGAACCCCTATTTGTTTATTTTTCTAAATACATTCAAATATGTATCCGCTCATGAG
ACAATAACCCTGATAAATGCTTCAATAATATTGAAAAAGGAAGAGTATGAGTATTCAACATTTCCGTGTC
GCCCTTATTCCCTTTTTTGCGGCATTTTGCCTTCCTGTTTTTGCTCACCCAGAAACGCTGGTGAAAGTAA
AAGATGCTGAAGATCAGTTGGGTGCACGAGTGGGTTACATCGAACTGGATCTCAACAGCGGTAAGATCCT
TGAGAGTTTTCGCCCCGAAGAACGTTTTCCAATGATGAGCACTTTTAAAGTTCTGCTATGTGGCGCGGTA
TTATCCCGTATTGACGCCGGGCAAGAGCAACTCGGTCGCCGCATACACTATTCTCAGAATGACTTGGTTG
AGTACTCACCAGTCACAGAAAAGCATCTTACGGATGGCATGACAGTAAGAGAATTATGCAGTGCTGCCAT
AACCATGAGTGATAACACTGCGGCCAACTTACTTCTGACAACGATCGGAGGACCGAAGGAGCTAACCGCT
TTTTTGCACAACATGGGGGATCATGTAACTCGCCTTGATCGTTGGGAACCGGAGCTGAATGAAGCCATAC
CAAACGACGAGCGTGACACCACGATGCCTGTAGCAATGGCAACAACGTTGCGCAAACTATTAACTGGCGA
ACTACTTACTCTAGCTTCCCGGCAACAATTAATAGACTGGATGGAGGCGGATAAAGTTGCAGGACCACTT
CTGCGCTCGGCCCTTCCGGCTGGCTGGTTTATTGCTGATAAATCTGGAGCCGGTGAGCGTGGGTCTCGCG
GTATCATTGCAGCACTGGGGCCAGATGGTAAGCCCTCCCGTATCGTAGTTATCTACACGACGGGGAGTCA
GGCAACTATGGATGAACGAAATAGACAGATCGCTGAGATAGGTGCCTCACTGATTAAGCATTGGTAACTG
TCAGACCAAGTTTACTCATATATACTTTAGATTGATTTAAAACTTCATTTTTAATTTAAAAGGATCTAGG
TGAAGATCCTTTTTGATAATCTCATGACCAAAATCCCTTAACGTGAGTTTTCGTTCCACTGAGCGTCAGA
CCCCGTAGAAAAGATCAAAGGATCTTCTTGAGATCCTTTTTTTCTGCGCGTAATCTGCTGCTTGCAAACA
AAAAAACCACCGCTACCAGCGGTGGTTTGTTTGCCGGATCAAGAGCTACCAACTCTTTTTCCGAAGGTAA
CTGGCTTCAGCAGAGCGCAGATACCAAATACTGTTCTTCTAGTGTAGCCGTAGTTAGGCCACCACTTCAA
GAACTCTGTAGCACCGCCTACATACCTCGCTCTGCTAATCCTGTTACCAGTGGCTGCTGCCAGTGGCGAT
AAGTCGTGTCTTACCGGGTTGGACTCAAGACGATAGTTACCGGATAAGGCGCAGCGGTCGGGCTGAACGG
GGGGTTCGTGCACACAGCCCAGCTTGGAGCGAACGACCTACACCGAACTGAGATACCTACAGCGTGAGCT
ATGAGAAAGCGCCACGCTTCCCGAAGGGAGAAAGGCGGACAGGTATCCGGTAAGCGGCAGGGTCGGAACA
GGAGAGCGCACGAGGGAGCTTCCAGGGGGAAACGCCTGGTATCTTTATAGTCCTGTCGGGTTTCGCCACC
TCTGACTTGAGCGTCGATTTTTGTGATGCTCGTCAGGGGGGCGGAGCCTATGGAAAAACGCCAGCAACGC
GGCCTTTTTACGGTTCCTGGCCTTTTGCTGGCCTTTTGCTCACATGTTCTTTCCTGCGTTATCCCCTGAT
TCTGTGGATAACCGTATTACCGCCTTTGAGTGAGCTGATACCGCTCGCCGCAGCCGAACGACCGAGCGCA
GCGAGTCAGTGAGCGAGGAAGCGGAAGAGCGCCCAATACGCAAACCGCCTCTCCCCGCGCGTTGGCCGAT
TCATTAATGCAGCTGGCACGACAGGTTTCCCGACTGGAAAGCGGGCAGTGAGCGCAACGCAATTAATGTG
AGTTAGCTCACTCATTAGGCACCCCAGGCTTTACACTTTATGCTTCCGGCTCGTATGTTGTGTGGAATTG
TGAGCGGATAACAATTTCACACAGGAAACAGCTATGACCATGATTACGCCAAGCGCGCAATTAACCCTCA
CTAAAGGGAACAAAAGCTGGAGCTGCAAGCTTAATGTAGTCTTATGCAATACTCTTGTAGTCTTGCAACA
TGGTAACGATGAGTTAGCAACATGCCTTACAAGGAGAGAAAAAGCACCGTGCATGCCGATTGGTGGAAGT
AAGGTGGTACGATCGTGCCTTATTAGGAAGGCAACAGACGGGTCTGACATGGATTGGACGAACCACTGAA
TTGCCGCATTGCAGAGATATTGTATTTAAGTGCCTAGCTCGATACATAAACGGGTCTCTCTGGTTAGACC
AGATCTGAGCCTGGGAGCTCTCTGGCTAACTAGGGAACCCACTGCTTAAGCCTCAATAAAGCTTGCCTTG
AGTGCTTCAAGTAGTGTGTGCCCGTCTGTTGTGTGACTCTGGTAACTAGAGATCCCTCAGACCCTTTTAG
TCAGTGTGGAAAATCTCTAGCAGTGGCGCCCGAACAGGGACTTGAAAGCGAAAGGGAAACCAGAGGAGCT
CTCTCGACGCAGGACTCGGCTTGCTGAAGCGCGCACGGCAAGAGGCGAGGGGCGGCGACTGGTGAGTACG
CCAAAAATTTTGACTAGCGGAGGCTAGAAGGAGAGAGATGGGTGCGAGAGCGTCAGTATTAAGCGGGGGA
GAATTAGATCGCGATGGGAAAAAATTCGGTTAAGGCCAGGGGGAAAGAAAAAATATAAATTAAAACATAT
AGTATGGGCAAGCAGGGAGCTAGAACGATTCGCAGTTAATCCTGGCCTGTTAGAAACATCAGAAGGCTGT
AGACAAATACTGGGACAGCTACAACCATCCCTTCAGACAGGATCAGAAGAACTTAGATCATTATATAATA
CAGTAGCAACCCTCTATTGTGTGCATCAAAGGATAGAGATAAAAGACACCAAGGAAGCTTTAGACAAGAT
AGAGGAAGAGCAAAACAAAAGTAAGACCACCGCACAGCAAGCGGCCGCTGATCTTCAGACCTGGAGGAGG
AGATATGAGGGACAATTGGAGAAGTGAATTATATAAATATAAAGTAGTAAAAATTGAACCATTAGGAGTA
GCACCCACCAAGGCAAAGAGAAGAGTGGTGCAGAGAGAAAAAAGAGCAGTGGGAATAGGAGCTTTGTTCC
TTGGGTTCTTGGGAGCAGCAGGAAGCACTATGGGCGCAGCGTCAATGACGCTGACGGTACAGGCCAGACA
ATTATTGTCTGGTATAGTGCAGCAGCAGAACAATTTGCTGAGGGCTATTGAGGCGCAACAGCATCTGTTG
CAACTCACAGTCTGGGGCATCAAGCAGCTCCAGGCAAGAATCCTGGCTGTGGAAAGATACCTAAAGGATC
AACAGCTCCTGGGGATTTGGGGTTGCTCTGGAAAACTCATTTGCACCACTGCTGTGCCTTGGAATGCTAG
TTGGAGTAATAAATCTCTGGAACAGATTTGGAATCACACGACCTGGATGGAGTGGGACAGAGAAATTAAC
AATTACACAAGCTTAATACACTCCTTAATTGAAGAATCGCAAAACCAGCAAGAAAAGAATGAACAAGAAT
TATTGGAATTAGATAAATGGGCAAGTTTGTGGAATTGGTTTAACATAACAAATTGGCTGTGGTATATAAA
ATTATTCATAATGATAGTAGGAGGCTTGGTAGGTTTAAGAATAGTTTTTGCTGTACTTTCTATAGTGAAT
AGAGTTAGGCAGGGATATTCACCATTATCGTTTCAGACCCACCTCCCAACCCCGAGGGGACCCAGAGAGG
GCCTATTTCCCATGATTCCTTCATATTTGCATATACGATACAAGGCTGTTAGAGAGATAATTAGAATTAA
TTTGACTGTAAACACAAAGATATTAGTACAAAATACGTGACGTAGAAAGTAATAATTTCTTGGGTAGTTT
GCAGTTTTAAAATTATGTTTTAAAATGGACTATCATATGCTTACCGTAACTTGAAAGTATTTCGATTTCT
TGGCTTTATATATCTTGTGGAAAGGACGAAACACCGCAGAAGTTACCTACCAACCAGTTTTAGAGCTAGA
AATAGCAAGTTAAAATAAGGCTAGTCCGTTATCAACTTGAAAAAGTGGCACCGAGTCGGTGCTTTTTTAA
GCTTGGCGTAACTAGATCTTGAGACAAATGGCAGTATTCATCCACAATTTTAAAAGAAAAGGGGGGATTG
GGGGGTACAGTGCAGGGGAAAGAATAGTAGACATAATAGCAACAGACATACAAACTAAAGAATTACAAAA
ACAAATTACAAAAATTCAAAATTTTCGGGTTTATTACAGGGACAGCAGAGATCCACTTTGGCGCCGGCTC
GAGGGGG
Features (pLannotate 1.2.2; 29 found; start..end, strand, type, name):
     14..80      +  CDS            small t antigen (fragment): SV40 (simian virus 40) small t antigen
    106..317     +  promoter       EF-1α core promoter: core promoter for human elongation factor EF-1α
    318..1256    +  intron         EF-1α intron A: intron upstream of the start codon of human EF-1α
   1278..1877    +  CDS            PuroR (fragment): puromycin N-acetyltransferase; pac from Streptomyces; confers resistance to puromycin
   1893..2481    +  misc_feature   WPRE: woodchuck hepatitis virus posttranscriptional regulatory element
   2532..2551    +  misc_feature   cPPT/CTS (fragment): central polypurine tract and central termination sequence of HIV-1
   2553..2786    +  LTR            3' LTR (ΔU3): self-inactivating 3' long terminal repeat (LTR) from HIV-1
   2864..2985    +  polyA_signal   SV40 poly(A) signal: SV40 polyadenylation signal
   3025..3160    +  rep_origin     SV40 ori: SV40 origin of replication
   3181..3199    -  promoter       T7 promoter: promoter for bacteriophage T7 RNA polymerase
   3207..3362    +  CDS            lacZα (fragment): LacZα fragment of β-galactosidase; lacZ fragment
   3367..3795    +  rep_origin     f1 ori (sequence partly withheld): f1 bacteriophage origin of replication; arrow indicates direction of (+) strand synthesis
   3848..3952    +  promoter       AmpR promoter: bla
   3953..4813    +  CDS            AmpR: β-lactamase; bla; confers resistance to ampicillin, carbenicillin, and related antibiotics
   4984..5572    +  rep_origin     ori: high-copy-number ColE1/pMB1/pBR322/pUC origin of replication
   5755..5847    +  CDS            lacI (fragment): lac repressor; lacI; The lac repressor binds to the lac operator to inhibit transcription in E. coli. This inhibition can be relieved by adding lactose or isopropyl-β-D-thiogalactopyranoside (IPTG).
   5860..5881    +  protein_bind   CAP binding site: CAP binding activates transcription in the presence of cAMP. E. coli catabolite activator protein
   5896..5926    +  promoter       lac promoter: promoter for the E. coli lac operon
   5934..5950    +  protein_bind   lac operator: The lac repressor binds to the lac operator to inhibit transcription in E. coli. This inhibition can be relieved by adding lactose or isopropyl-β-D-thiogalactopyranoside (IPTG). lac repressor encoded by lacI
   5995..6013    +  promoter       T3 promoter: promoter for bacteriophage T3 RNA polymerase
   6041..6267    +  promoter       RSV promoter: Rous sarcoma virus enhancer/promoter
   6268..6448    +  LTR            5' LTR (truncated): truncated 5' long terminal repeat (LTR) from HIV-1
   6495..6620    +  misc_feature   HIV-1 Ψ: packaging signal of human immunodeficiency virus type 1
   6604..6967    +  CDS            HIV-1 gag (fragment): gag protein from human immunodeficiency virus 1; gag
   7113..7346    +  misc_feature   RRE: The Rev response element (RRE) of HIV-1 allows for Rev-dependent mRNA export from the nucleus to the cytoplasm.
   7723..7749    +  CDS            Rev (fragment): human immunodeficiency virus 1 (HIV-1) Rev protein; rev; enhances nuclear export of unspliced and incompletely spliced viral mRNAs
   7753..7993    +  promoter       U6 promoter: RNA polymerase III promoter for human U6 snRNA
   8023..8098    +  misc_RNA       gRNA scaffold: guide RNA scaffold for the Streptococcus pyogenes CRISPR/Cas9 system
   8154..8271    +  misc_feature   cPPT/CTS: central polypurine tract and central termination sequence of HIV-1
