[The description below was written by a language model from this plasmid's Addgene catalogue record and pLannotate feature annotations shown in this document.]
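Description:
MYO3B gRNA (BRDN0001145615) is a third-generation lentiviral guide RNA plasmid built on the lentiGuide-Puro backbone. It delivers a single CRISPR guide against human MYO3B, designed against two reference transcripts of the gene. The annotated 8,323 nt sequence shows a self-inactivating HIV-1 transfer vector. An RSV promoter fused to a truncated 5' LTR drives Tat-independent production of the viral genomic RNA in packaging cells. Downstream lie the Ψ packaging signal with a partial gag fragment, the Rev response element for nuclear export of the unspliced genome, a cPPT/CTS that assists nuclear import, and a ΔU3 3' LTR that inactivates LTR promoter activity after integration. An SV40 poly(A) signal and SV40 origin sit downstream of the 3' LTR. In bacteria the plasmid is maintained through a high-copy ColE1/pUC-type origin with ampicillin resistance, and an f1 origin is also present.

Between the LTRs there are two expression units. A human U6 RNA polymerase III promoter transcribes the MYO3B-specific spacer, which occupies the short gap before the Streptococcus pyogenes Cas9 gRNA scaffold, to give a complete sgRNA. Separately, the EF-1α core promoter with its intron A drives puromycin N-acetyltransferase, followed by a WPRE to boost transcript expression, so that transduced mammalian cells can be selected with puromycin.

The plasmid encodes no Cas9, so it must be paired with a separate Cas9 lentiviral vector or used in cells that already express Cas9. It belongs to a human kinome gRNA collection whose guides follow optimized rules for high on-target activity and reduced off-target effects, and it is suited to knockout of MYO3B in human cells.
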