Addgene plasmid #75570: MYO3B gRNA (BRDN0001145615)
Purpose: 3rd generation lentiviral gRNA plasmid targeting human MYO3B
Depositing lab: John Doench & David Root. Depositing organization: Broad Institute. Publication: Optimized sgRNA design to maximize activity and minimize off-target effects of CRISPR-Cas9. Doench JG, Fusi N, Sullender M, Hegde M, Vaimberg EW, Donovan KF, Smith I, Tothova Z, Wilen C, Orchard R, Virgin HW, Listgarten J, Root DE. Nat Biotechnol. 2016 Jan 18. doi: 10.1038/nbt.3437. PubMed 26780180.
Backbone
  Vector backbone: lentiGuide-Puro
  Backbone manufacturer: Zhang Lab (Addgene plasmid # 52963)
  Vector type: Mammalian Expression, Lentiviral, CRISPR
  Selectable markers: Puromycin
Growth in bacteria
  Bacterial resistance: Ampicillin, 100 μg/mL
  Growth temperature: 37°C
  Growth strain: DH5alpha
  Copy number: High Copy
Gene/Insert
  Gene/Insert name: MYO3B (alt names: MYO3B; NM_001083615.3)
  gRNA/shRNA sequence: CAGAAGTTACCTACCAACCA
  Species: H. sapiens (human)
  Entrez Gene: MYO3B
  Promoter: hU6
  Cloning method: Unknown
  Sequencing primers: 5′ U6-F; 3′ pS2-R
Terms and licenses: Academic/Nonprofit Terms; Industry Terms: Not Available to Industry
Depositor comments: The gRNA was designed to target the following Genbank reference sequence(s): NM_001083615.3,NM_138995.4. Note that this plasmid does NOT contain Cas9. It should be used in conjunction with lentiCas9-Blast (Addgene #52962) or otherwise with cell lines already expressing Cas9. Browse the full kinome gRNA library at http://www.addgene.org/pooled-library/broadgpp-human-kinome/ or visit http://www.broadinstitute.org/rnai/public/ for detailed protocols and information.
How to cite: MYO3B gRNA (BRDN0001145615) was a gift from John Doench & David Root (Addgene plasmid # 75570 ; http://n2t.net/addgene:75570 ; RRID:Addgene_75570)
