>Addgene plasmid #75570 | MYO3B gRNA (BRDN0001145615) | depositor partial sequence | sequence record 143030 | Target Sequence
CAGAAGTTACCTACCAACCA
