>Addgene plasmid #75570 | MYO3B gRNA (BRDN0001145615) | addgene partial sequence | sequence record 184135 | hU6-F
AGAAAGTAATAATTTCTTGGGTAGTTTGCAGTTTTAAAATTATGTTTTAAAATGGACTATCATATGCTTA
CCGTAACTTGAAAGTATTTCGATTTCTTGGCTTTATATATCTTGTGGAAAGGACGAAACACCGCAGAAGT
TACCTACCAACCAGTTTTAGAGCTAGAAATAGCAAGTTAAAATAAGGCTAGTCCGTTATCAACTTGAAAA
AGTGGCACCGAGTCGGTGCTTTTTTAAGCTTGGCGTAACTAGATCTTGAGACAAATGGCAGTATTCATCC
ACAATTTTAAAAGAAAAGGGGGGATTGGGGGGTACAGTGCAGGGGAAAGAATAGTAGACATAATAGCAAC
AGACATACAAACTAAAGAATTACAAAAACAAATTACAAAAATTCAAAATTTTCGGGTTTATTACAGGGAC
AGCAGAGATCCACTTTGGCGCCGGCTCGAGGGGGCCCGGGTGCAAAGATGGATAAAGTTTTAAACAGAGA
GGAATCTTTGCAGCTAATGGACCTTCTAGGTCTTGAAAGGAGTGGGAATTGGCTCCGGTGCCCGTCAGTG
GGCAGAGCGC
